>Addgene plasmid #160266 | 38 pCOLI_K_ C_STREP | addgene full sequence | sequence record 318630 | Addgene NGS Result
AAATAGGGGTTCCGCGCACATTTCCCCGAAAAGTGCCACTTGCGGAGACCCGGTCGTCAGCTTGTCGTCG
GTTCAGGGCAGGGTCGTTAAATAGCCGCTTATGTCTATTGCTGGTTTACCGGTTTATTGACTACCGGAAG
CAGTGTGACCGTGTGCTTCTCAAATGCCTGAGGTTTCAGCAAAAAACCCCTCAAGACCCGTTTAGAGGCC
CCAAGGGGTTATGCTAGTTATTGCTCAGCGGTGGCAGCAGCCAACTCAGCTTCCTTTCGGGCTTTGTTAG
CAGCCGGATCAGCGCGCACGCGTTGTACATCCTCTAGTACTTCTCGACTTATTATTTTTCGAACTGCGGG
TGGCTCCACGCCGAACCTCCCGATCCACCTCCGGAACCTCCACCTTTCTCAAATTGGGGATGACTCCAAG
CGCTGGCGCTGCTTCCAGATCCAGATCCGCTTCCAAGCTTGTCGAGACTGCAGGCTCTAGATTCGGATCC
AGTCTCCTTCTTAAAGTTAAACAAAATTATTTCCGGAGCCGGAGGGAAACCGTTGTGGTCTCCCTATAGT
GAGTCGTATTAGCGCAACGCAATTAATGTAAGTTAGCTCACTCATTAGGCACCGGGATCTCGACCGATGC
CCTTGAGAGCCTTCAACCCAGTCAGCTCCTTCCGGTGGGCGCGGGGCATGACTAACATGAGAATTACAAC
TTATATCGTATGGGGCTGACTTCAGGTGCTACATTTGAAGAGATAAATTGCACTGAAATCTAGAGTAACG
GAATAGCTGTTCGTTGACTTGATAGACCGATTGATTCATCATCTCATAAATAAAGAAAAACCACCGCTAC
CAACGGTGGTTTTCTCAAGGTTCGCTGAGCTACCAACTCTTTGAACCAAGGTAAGTGGGTTGGAGGACCG
CACTCACCAAAATCTGTTCTTTCAGTTTAGCCTTAACAGGTGCATAACTTCAAGACAAAGTCCTCTAAAT
CAGTTACCAATGGCTGCTGCCAGTGGCGATAAGTCGTGTCTTACCGGGTTGGACTCAAGACGATAGTTAC
CGGATAAGGCGCAGCGGTCGGGCTGAACGGGGGGTTCGTGCACACAGCCCAGCTTGGAGCGAACGACCTA
CACCGAACTGAGATACCAACAGCGTGAGCTATGAGAAAGCGCCACGCTTCCCGAAGGGAGAAAGGCGGAC
AGGTATCCGGTAAGCGGCAGGGTCGGAACAGGAGAGCGCACGAGGGAGCTTCCAGGGGGAAACGCCTGGT
ATCTTTATAGTCCTGTCGGGTTTCGCCACCTCTGGCTTGAGCGTCGATTTTTGTGATGCTCGTCAGGGGG
GCGGAGCCTATGGAAAAACGCCTGCGGCGTTGGCTTCTTCCGGTGCTTTGCTTTTTGCTCACATGTTCTT
TCCGGCTTTATCCCCTGATTCTGTGGATAACCGTATTACCGCTTTTGAGTGAGCTGACACCGCTCGCCGC
AGTCGAACGACCGAGCGTAGCGAGTCAGTGAGCGAGGAAGCGGAAGAGCGCTGCATGCCTATTTGTTTAT
TTTTCTAAATACATTCAAATATGTATCCGCTCATGAGACAATAACCCTGATAAATGCTTCAATAATATTG
AAAAAGGAAGAGTATGAGCCATATTCAACGGGAAACGTCTTGCTCTAGGCCGCGATTAAATTCCAACATG
GATGCTGATTTATATGGGTATAAATGGGCTCGCGATAATGTCGGGCAATCAGGTGCGACAATCTATCGAT
TGTATGGGAAGCCCGATGCGCCAGAGTTGTTTCTGAAACATGGCAAAGGTAGCGTTGCCAATGATGTTAC
AGATGAGATGGTCAGACTAAACTGGCTGACGGAATTTATGCCTCTTCCGACCATCAAGCATTTTATCCGT
ACTCCTGATGATGCATGGTTACTCACCACTGCGATCCCCGGGAAAACAGCATTCCAGGTATTAGAAGAAT
ATCCTGATTCAGGTGAAAATATTGTTGATGCGCTGGCAGTGTTCCTGCGCCGGTTGCATTCGATTCCTGT
TTGTAATTGTCCTTTTAACAGCGACCGCGTATTTCGTCTCGCTCAGGCGCAATCACGAATGAATAACGGT
TTGGTTGATGCGAGTGATTTTGATGACGAGCGTAATGGCTGGCCTGTTGAACAAGTCTGGAAAGAAATGC
ATAAACTTTTGCCATTCTCACCGGATTCAGTCGTCACTCATGGTGATTTCTCACTTGATAACCTTATTTT
TGACGAGGGGAAATTAATAGGTTGTATTGATGTTGGACGAGTCGGAATCGCAGACCGATACCAGGATCTT
GCCATCCTATGGAACTGCCTCGGTGAGTTTTCTCCTTCATTACAGAAACGGCTTTTTCAAAAATATGGTA
TTGATAATCCTGATATGAATAAATTGCAGTTTCATTTGATGCTCGATGAGTTTTTCTAAGAATTAATTCA
TGAGCGGATACATATTTGAATGTATTTAGAAAAATAAAC
Features (pLannotate 1.2.2; 11 found; start..end, strand, type, name):
    180..227     -  terminator     T7 terminator: transcription terminator for bacteriophage T7 RNA polymerase
    235..284     -  CDS            SET1 (fragment): solubility-enhancement tag derived from T7 phage gene 10B
    336..358     -  CDS            Strep-Tag II (fragment): peptide that binds Strep-Tactin®, an engineered form of streptavidin
    493..515     -  RBS            RBS: efficient ribosome binding site from bacteriophage T7 gene 10 (Olins and Rangwala, 1989)
    553..571     -  promoter       T7 promoter: promoter for bacteriophage T7 RNA polymerase
    584..605     +  protein_bind   CAP binding site: CAP binding activates transcription in the presence of cAMP. E. coli catabolite activator protein
    620..684     +  CDS            TcR (fragment): tetracycline efflux protein; tet; confers resistance to tetracycline
    767..1516    +  rep_origin     RSF ori: Plasmids containing the RSF 1030 origin of replication can be propagated in E. coli cells that contain additional plasmids with compatible origins.
   1532..1623    +  promoter       AmpR promoter: bla
   1624..2439    +  CDS            KanR: aminoglycoside phosphotransferase; aph(3')-Ia; confers resistance to kanamycin in bacteria or G418 (Geneticin®) in eukaryotes
   2448..16      -  promoter       AmpR promoter (fragment) (across the origin): bla
