[The description below was written by a language model from this plasmid's Addgene catalogue record and pLannotate feature annotations shown in this document.]
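Description:
38 pCOLI_K_ C_STREP is an empty bacterial expression backbone from the InteBac vector suite, a set of compatible plasmids designed for integrated bacterial and baculovirus protein expression. It is derived from pRSF and is very compact, with a sequenced record of about 2.5 kb. Replication relies on the RSF 1030 origin, which is compatible with other common origin classes and so allows the plasmid to be maintained in E. coli alongside additional plasmids, a useful property for co-expressing several subunits. Selection is by kanamycin, conferred by an aph(3')-Ia aminoglycoside phosphotransferase gene annotated downstream of an AmpR (bla) promoter. The record lists the copy number as unknown.

The expression cassette lies on the reverse strand and consists of a T7 promoter, the efficient T7 gene 10 ribosome binding site, a custom multiple cloning site introduced for compatibility across the InteBac system, and a T7 terminator. No lac operator or lacI gene is annotated. Expression depends on T7 RNA polymerase being supplied in the expression host. A gene of interest is inserted by Gibson assembly so that it is fused in frame to a C-terminal 2xStrepII tag, which is non-cleavable and allows affinity capture on Strep-Tactin resin. The automated annotation marks only a single Strep-Tag II fragment in this region. The short hits to SET1, TcR and a CAP binding site are small fragments that are probably residual or coincidental matches rather than functional elements. Because this is an empty backbone, no insert is present; it is intended for producing C-terminally Strep-tagged recombinant proteins in E. coli.
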