Addgene plasmid #160266: 38 pCOLI_K_ C_STREP
Purpose: (Empty Backbone) C-term 2xStrepII uncleavable Kan resistant bacterial expression vector
Depositing lab: John Weir. Depositing organization: Friedrich Miescher Laboratory. Publication: InteBac - An integrated bacterial and baculovirus expression vector suite. Altmannova V, Blaha A, Astrinidis S, Reichle H, Weir JR. Protein Sci. 2020 Sep 21. doi: 10.1002/pro.3957. PubMed 32955754.
Backbone
  Vector backbone: pRSF
  Modifications to backbone: Custom MCS added to the vector for full compatibility within the InteBac system. Non-cleavable 2xStrepII fusion added to C-terminus.
  Vector type: Bacterial Expression
  Promoter: T7
  Tag / fusion protein: 2xStrepII (C terminal on backbone)
Growth in bacteria
  Bacterial resistance: Kanamycin, 50 μg/mL
  Growth temperature: 37°C
  Growth strain: DH5alpha
  Copy number: Unknown
Gene/Insert
  Cloning method: Gibson Cloning
  Sequencing primers: 5′ T7_fwd; 3′ T7_rev
Terms and licenses: Academic/Nonprofit Terms; Industry Terms: Not Available to Industry
How to cite: 38 pCOLI_K_ C_STREP was a gift from John Weir (Addgene plasmid # 160266 ; http://n2t.net/addgene:160266 ; RRID:Addgene_160266)
